Addgene plasmid #54522: mPA-GFP-C1
Purpose: (Empty Backbone) Localization: C1 Cloning Vector, Excitation: 400 / 504, Emission: 515 / 517
Depositing lab: Michael Davidson. Depositing organization: Florida State University, Tallahassee.
Backbone
  Vector backbone: mPA-GFP-C1
  Backbone size (bp): 4750
  Vector type: Mammalian Expression
  Selectable markers: Neomycin (select with G418)
  Tag / fusion protein: mPA-GFP (N terminal on backbone)
Growth in bacteria
  Bacterial resistance: Kanamycin, 50 μg/mL
  Growth temperature: 37°C
  Growth strain: DH5alpha
  Copy number: High Copy
Gene/Insert
  Gene/Insert name: None
  Tag / fusion protein: mPA-GFP (N terminal on backbone)
Terms and licenses: Academic/Nonprofit Terms; Industry Terms
Depositor comments: . Excitation = 400 / 504; Emission = 515 / 517
How to cite: mPA-GFP-C1 was a gift from Michael Davidson (Addgene plasmid # 54522 ; http://n2t.net/addgene:54522 ; RRID:Addgene_54522)
