[The description below was written by a language model from this plasmid's Addgene catalogue record and pLannotate feature annotations shown in this document.]
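Description:
mPA-GFP-C1 is an empty mammalian expression backbone of the classic "C1" cloning-vector design, intended for building fusions in which a protein of interest is attached to the C-terminus of monomeric photoactivatable GFP. The catalogue lists it at about 4.75 kb, and the sequenced record is 4,731 nt. It replicates at high copy in E. coli from a ColE1/pUC-type origin and also carries an f1 origin, which allows single-stranded DNA production. A single Tn5 NeoR/KanR (aminoglycoside phosphotransferase) gene serves for selection in both hosts. The bacterial AmpR (bla) promoter drives it to give kanamycin resistance in bacteria, while the adjacent SV40 enhancer/early promoter drives it to give G418 resistance in mammalian cells, with the HSV TK polyadenylation signal downstream. The short ble, bGH poly(A) and SV40 large T antigen annotations are fragments picked up by automated annotation and are most likely residual flanking sequence, not functional parts.

The expression cassette consists of the human CMV immediate-early enhancer and promoter, the mPA-GFP coding sequence, a multiple cloning site immediately after it, and an SV40 polyadenylation signal. No insert is present. A gene cloned in frame into the multiple cloning site is expressed with mPA-GFP as an N-terminal tag. mPA-GFP is an Aequorea victoria-derived, reportedly monomeric variant. The record gives paired excitation values of 400 / 504 nm and emission values of 515 / 517 nm, which are consistent with its states before and after photoactivation. The vector is typically used to make photoactivatable fusion proteins for live-cell imaging, in which a selected pool of molecules is highlighted and its localization or movement followed over time.
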