Features (pLannotate 1.2.2; 14 found; start..end, strand, type, name):
    774..926     +  CDS            ble (fragment): BLE_KLEPN - Experimental evidence at protein level: Swiss-Prot protein existence level 1. Binding protein with a strong affinity to the bleomycin family of antibiotics. Binds to CL990; an antimitotic-antibiotic compound. From Klebsiella pneumoniae.
    985..1032    +  polyA_signal   HSV TK poly(A) signal: herpes simplex virus thymidine kinase polyadenylation signal (Cole and Stacy, 1985)
   1123..1139    -  polyA_signal   bGH poly(A) signal (fragment): bovine growth hormone polyadenylation signal
   1361..1949    +  rep_origin     ori: high-copy-number ColE1/pMB1/pBR322/pUC origin of replication
   2124..2427    +  enhancer       CMV enhancer: human cytomegalovirus immediate early enhancer
   2428..2631    +  promoter       CMV promoter: human cytomegalovirus (CMV) immediate early promoter
   2676..3392    +  CDS            mPA-GFP: mPA-GFP is a fluorescent protein published in 2002, derived from Aequorea victoria. It is reported to be a monomer.
   3393..3458    +  misc_feature   MCS: multiple cloning site
   3475..3559    +  CDS            large T antigen (fragment): large T antigen from SV40 (simian virus 40)
   3582..3703    +  polyA_signal   SV40 poly(A) signal: SV40 polyadenylation signal
   3737..4165    -  rep_origin     f1 ori (sequence partly withheld): f1 bacteriophage origin of replication; arrow indicates direction of (+) strand synthesis
   4192..4296    +  promoter       AmpR promoter: bla
   4298..4655    +  promoter       SV40 promoter: SV40 enhancer and early promoter
   4690..753     +  CDS            NeoR/KanR (across the origin): aminoglycoside phosphotransferase from Tn5; aph(3')-II (or nptII); confers resistance to neomycin, kanamycin, and G418 (Geneticin®)
>Addgene plasmid #54522 | mPA-GFP-C1 | addgene full sequence | sequence record 393320 | Addgene NGS Result
TGGGTGGAGAGGCTATTCGGCTATGACTGGGCACAACAGACAATCGGCTGCTCTGATGCCGCCGTGTTCC
GGCTGTCAGCGCAGGGGCGCCCGGTTCTTTTTGTCAAGACCGACCTGTCCGGTGCCCTGAATGAACTGCA
AGACGAGGCAGCGCGGCTATCGTGGCTGGCCACGACGGGCGTTCCTTGCGCAGCTGTGCTCGACGTTGTC
ACTGAAGCGGGAAGGGACTGGCTGCTATTGGGCGAAGTGCCGGGGCAGGATCTCCTGTCATCTCACCTTG
CTCCTGCCGAGAAAGTATCCATCATGGCTGATGCAATGCGGCGGCTGCATACGCTTGATCCGGCTACCTG
CCCATTCGACCACCAAGCGAAACATCGCATCGAGCGAGCACGTACTCGGATGGAAGCCGGTCTTGTCGAT
CAGGATGATCTGGACGAAGAGCATCAGGGGCTCGCGCCAGCCGAACTGTTCGCCAGGCTCAAGGCGAGCA
TGCCCGACGGCGAGGATCTCGTCGTGACCCATGGCGATGCCTGCTTGCCGAATATCATGGTGGAAAATGG
CCGCTTTTCTGGATTCATCGACTGTGGCCGGCTGGGTGTGGCGGACCGCTATCAGGACATAGCGTTGGCT
ACCCGTGATATTGCTGAAGAGCTTGGCGGCGAATGGGCTGACCGCTTCCTCGTGCTTTACGGTATCGCCG
CTCCCGATTCGCAGCGCATCGCCTTCTATCGCCTTCTTGACGAGTTCTTCTGAGCGGGACTCTGGGGTTC
GAAATGACCGACCAAGCGACGCCCAACCTGCCATCACGAGATTTCGATTCCACCGCCGCCTTCTATGAAA
GGTTGGGCTTCGGAATCGTTTTCCGGGACGCCGGCTGGATGATCCTCCAGCGCGGGGATCTCATGCTGGA
GTTCTTCGCCCACCCTAGGGGGAGGCTAACTGAAACACGGAAGGAGACAATACCGGAAGGAACCCGCGCT
ATGACGGCAATAAAAAGACAGAATAAAACGCACGGTGTTGGGTCGTTTGTTCATAAACGCGGGGTTCGGT
CCCAGGGCTGGCACTCTGTCGATACCCCACCGAGACCCCATTGGGGCCAATACGCCCGCGTTTCTTCCTT
TTCCCCACCCCACCCCCCAAGTTCGGGTGAAGGCCCAGGGCTCGCAGCCAACGTCGGGGCGGCAGGCCCT
GCCATAGCCTCAGGTTACTCATATATACTTTAGATTGATTTAAAACTTCATTTTTAATTTAAAAGGATCT
AGGTGAAGATCCTTTTTGATAATCTCATGACCAAAATCCCTTAACGTGAGTTTTCGTTCCACTGAGCGTC
AGACCCCGTAGAAAAGATCAAAGGATCTTCTTGAGATCCTTTTTTTCTGCGCGTAATCTGCTGCTTGCAA
ACAAAAAAACCACCGCTACCAGCGGTGGTTTGTTTGCCGGATCAAGAGCTACCAACTCTTTTTCCGAAGG
TAACTGGCTTCAGCAGAGCGCAGATACCAAATACTGTTCTTCTAGTGTAGCCGTAGTTAGGCCACCACTT
CAAGAACTCTGTAGCACCGCCTACATACCTCGCTCTGCTAATCCTGTTACCAGTGGCTGCTGCCAGTGGC
GATAAGTCGTGTCTTACCGGGTTGGACTCAAGACGATAGTTACCGGATAAGGCGCAGCGGTCGGGCTGAA
CGGGGGGTTCGTGCACACAGCCCAGCTTGGAGCGAACGACCTACACCGAACTGAGATACCTACAGCGTGA
GCTATGAGAAAGCGCCACGCTTCCCGAAGGGAGAAAGGCGGACAGGTATCCGGTAAGCGGCAGGGTCGGA
ACAGGAGAGCGCACGAGGGAGCTTCCAGGGGGAAACGCCTGGTATCTTTATAGTCCTGTCGGGTTTCGCC
ACCTCTGACTTGAGCGTCGATTTTTGTGATGCTCGTCAGGGGGGCGGAGCCTATGGAAAAACGCCAGCAA
CGCGGCCTTTTTACGGTTCCTGGCCTTTTGCTGGCCTTTTGCTCACATGTTCTTTCCTGCGTTATCCCCT
GATTCTGTGGATAACCGTATTACCGCCATGCATTAGTTATTAATAGTAATCAATTACGGGGTCATTAGTT
CATAGCCCATATATGGAGTTCCGCGTTACATAACTTACGGTAAATGGCCCGCCTGGCTGACCGCCCAACG
ACCCCCGCCCATTGACGTCAATAATGACGTATGTTCCCATAGTAACGCCAATAGGGACTTTCCATTGACG
TCAATGGGTGGAGTATTTACGGTAAACTGCCCACTTGGCAGTACATCAAGTGTATCATATGCCAAGTACG
CCCCCTATTGACGTCAATGACGGTAAATGGCCCGCCTGGCATTATGCCCAGTACATGACCTTATGGGACT
TTCCTACTTGGCAGTACATCTACGTATTAGTCATCGCTATTACCATGGTGATGCGGTTTTGGCAGTACAT
CAATGGGCGTGGATAGCGGTTTGACTCACGGGGATTTCCAAGTCTCCACCCCATTGACGTCAATGGGAGT
TTGTTTTGGCACCAAAATCAACGGGACTTTCCAAAATGTCGTAACAACTCCGCCCCATTGACGCAAATGG
GCGGTAGGCGTGTACGGTGGGAGGTCTATATAAGCAGAGCTGGTTTAGTGAACCGTCAGATCCGCTAGCG
CTACCGGTCGCCACCATGGTGAGCAAGGGCGAGGAGCTGTTCACCGGGGTGGTGCCCATCCTGGTCGAGC
TGGACGGCGACGTAAACGGCCACAAGTTCAGCGTGTCCGGCGAGGGCGAGGGCGATGCCACCTACGGCAA
GCTGACCCTGAAGTTCATCTGCACCACCGGCAAGCTGCCCGTGCCCTGGCCCACCCTCGTGACCACCTTC
AGCTACGGCGTGCAGTGCTTCAGCCGCTACCCCGACCACATGAAGCAGCACGACTTCTTCAAGTCCGCCA
TGCCCGAAGGCTACGTCCAGGAGCGCACCATCTTCTTCAAGGACGACGGCAACTACAAGACCCGCGCCGA
GGTGAAGTTCGAGGGCGACACCCTGGTGAACCGCATCGAGCTGAAGGGCATCGACTTCAAGGAGGACGGC
AACATCCTGGGGCACAAGCTGGAGTACAACTACAACAGCCACAACGTCTATATCATGGCCGACAAGCAGA
AGAACGGCATCAAGGCCAACTTCAAGATCCGCCACAACATCGAGGACGGCAGCGTGCAGCTCGCCGACCA
CTACCAGCAGAACACCCCCATCGGCGACGGCCCCGTGCTGCTGCCCGACAACCACTACCTGAGCCACCAG
TCCAAGCTGAGCAAAGACCCCAACGAGAAGCGCGATCACATGGTCCTGCTGGAGTTCGTGACCGCCGCCG
GGATCACTCTCGGCATGGACGAGCTGTACAAGTCCGGACTCAGATCTCGAGCTCAAGCTTCGAATTCTGC
AGTCGACGGTACCGCGGGCCCGGGATCCACCGGATCTAGATAACTGATCATAATCAGCCATACCACATTT
GTAGAGGTTTTACTTGCTTTAAAAAACCTCCCACACCTCCCCCTGAACCTGAAACATAAAATGAATGCAA
TTGTTGTTGTTAACTTGTTTATTGCAGCTTATAATGGTTACAAATAAAGCAATAGCATCACAAATTTCAC
AAATAAAGCATTTTTTTCACTGCATTCTAGTTGTGGTTTGTCCAAACTCATCAATGTATCTTAACGCGTA
AATTGTAAGCGTTAATATTTTGTTAAAATTCGCGTTAAATTTTTGTTAAATCAGCTCATTTTTTAACCAA
TAGGCCGAAATCGGCAAAATCCCTTATAAATCAAAAGAATAGACCGAGATAGGGT
[37 nt withheld, positions 3836-3872]
AAAGAACGTGGACTCCAACGTCAAAGG
[49 nt withheld, positions 3900-3948]
T
[91 nt withheld, positions 3950-4040]
G
[124 nt withheld, positions 4042-4165]
CAGGTGGCACTTTTCGGGGAAATGTGCGCGGAACCCCTATTTGTTTATTTTTCTAAATACATTCAAATAT
GTATCCGCTCATGAGACAATAACCCTGATAAATGCTTCAATAATATTGAAAAAGGAAGAGTCCTGAGGCG
GAAAGAACCAGCTGTGGAATGTGTGTCAGTTAGGGTGTGGAAAGTCCCCAGGCTCCCCAGCAGGCAGAAG
TATGCAAAGCATGCATCTCAATTAGTCAGCAACCAGGTGTGGAAAGTCCCCAGGCTCCCCAGCAGGCAGA
AGTATGCAAAGCATGCATCTCAATTAGTCAGCAACCATAGTCCCGCCCCTAACTCCGCCCATCCCGCCCC
TAACTCCGCCCAGTTCCGCCCATTCTCCGCCCCATGGCTGACTAATTTTTTTTATTTATGCAGAGGCCGA
GGCCGCCTCGGCCTCTGAGCTATTCCAGAAGTAGTGAGGAGGCTTTTTTGGAGGCCTAGGCTTTTGCAAA
GATCGATCAAGAGACAGGATGAGGATCGTTTCGCATGATTGAACAAGATGGATTGCACGCAGGTTCTCCG
GCCGCT
