>Addgene plasmid #54522 | mPA-GFP-C1 | depositor partial sequence | sequence record 84919 | insert sequence
ACCCCCATTGACGTCAATGGGAGTTTGTTTGGCACCAAAATCAACGGGACTTTCCAAAATGTCGTAACAA
CTCCGCCCCATTGACGCAAATGGGCGGTAGGCGTGTACGGTGGGAGGTCTATATAAGCAGAGCTGGTTTA
GTGAACCGTCAGATCCGCTAGCGCTACCGGTCGCCACCATGGTGAGCAAGGGCGAGGAGCTGTTCACCGG
GGTGGTGCCCATCCTGGTCGAGCTGGACGGCGACGTAAACGGCCACAAGTTCAGCGTGTCCGGCGAGGGC
GAGGGCGATGCCACCTACGGCAAGCTGACCCTGAAGTTCATCTGCACCACCGGCAAGCTGCCCGTGCCCT
GGCCCACCCTCGTGACCACCTTCAGCTACGGCGTGCAGTGCTTCAGCCGCTACCCCGACCACATGAAGCA
GCACGACTTCTTCAAGTCCGCCATGCCCGAAGGCTACGTCCAGGAGCGCACCATCTTCTTCAAGGACGAC
GGCAACTACAAGACCCGCGCCGAGGTGAAGTTCGAGGGCGACACCCTGGTGAACCGCATCGAGCTGAAGG
GCATCGACTTCAAGGAGGACGGCAACATCCTGGGGCACAAGCTGGAGTACAACTACAACAGCCACAACGT
CTATATCATGGCCGACAAGCAGAAGAACGGCATCAAGGCCAACTTCAAGATCCGCCACAACATCGAGGAC
GGCAGCGTGCAGCTCGCCGACCACTACCAGCAGAACACCCCCATCGGCGACGGCCCCGTGCTGCTGCCCG
ACAACCACTACCTGAGCCACCAGTCCAAGCTGAGCAAAGACCCCAACGAGAAGCGCGATCACATGGTCCT
GCTGGAGTTCGTGACCGCCGCCGGGATCACTCTCGGCATGGACGAGCTGTACAAGTCCGGACTCAGATCT
CGAGCTCAAGCTTCGAATTCTGCAGTCGACGGTACCGCGGGCCCGGGATCCACCGGATCTAGATAACTGA
TCATAATCAGCCATACCACATTTGTAGAGGTTTTACTTGCTTTAAAAAACCTCCCACACCTCCCCCTGAA
CCTGAAACATAAAATGAATGCAATTGTTGTTGTTAACTTGTTTATTGCAGCTTATAATGGTTACAAATAA
AGCAATAGCATCACAAATTTCACAAATAAAGCATTTTTTTCACTGCATTCTAGTTG
