>Addgene plasmid #54522 | mPA-GFP-C1 | addgene partial sequence | sequence record 90447 | CMV-F 5'-CGCAAATGGGCGGTAGGCGTG-3'
GTGAACCGTCAGATCCGCTAGCGCTACCGGTCGCCACCATGGTGAGCAAGGGCGAGGAGCTGTTCACCGG
GGTGGTGCCCATCCTGGTCGAGCTGGACGGCGACGTAAACGGCCACAAGTTCAGCGTGTCCGGCGAGGGC
GAGGGCGATGCCACCTACGGCAAGCTGACCCTGAAGTTCATCTGCACCACCGGCAAGCTGCCCGTGCCCT
GGCCCACCCTCGTGACCACCTTCAGCTACGGCGTGCAGTGCTTCAGCCGCTACCCCGACCACATGAAGCA
GCACGACTTCTTCAAGTCCGCCATGCCCGAAGGCTACGTCCAGGAGCGCACCATCTTCTTCAAGGACGAC
GGCAACTACAAGACCCGCGCCGAGGTGAAGTTCGAGGGCGACACCCTGGTGAACCGCATCGAGCTGAAGG
GCATCGACTTCAAGGAGGACGGCAACATCCTGGGGCACAAGCTGGAGTACAACTACAACAGCCACAACGT
CTATATCATGGCCGACAAGCAGAAGAACGGCATCAAGGCCAACTTCAAGATCCGCCACAACATCGAGGAC
GGCAGCGTGCAGCTCGCCGACCACTACCAGCAGAACACCCCCATCGGCGACGGCCCCGTGCTGCTGCCCG
ACAACCACTACCTGAGCCACCAGTCCAAGCTGAGCAAAGACCCCAACGAGAAGCGCGATCACATGGTCCT
GCTGGAGTTCGTGACCGCCGCCGGGATCACTCTCGGCATGGACGAGCTGTACAAGTCCGGACTCAGATCT
CGAGCTCAAGCTTCGAATTCTGCAGTCGACGGTACCGCGGGCCCGG
